Addgene plasmid #42255: pRK5-mFzd3
Depositing lab: Chris Garcia & Jeremy Nathans. Depositing organization: Johns Hopkins University and School of Medicine. Publication: Frizzled 2 and frizzled 7 function redundantly in convergent extension and closure of the ventricular septum and palate: evidence for a network of interacting genes. Yu H, Ye X, Guo N, Nathans J. Development. 2012 Dec 1;139(23):4383-94. doi: 10.1242/dev.083352. Epub 2012 Oct 24. PubMed 23095888.
Backbone
  Vector backbone: pRK5
  Vector type: Mammalian Expression
Growth in bacteria
  Bacterial resistance: Ampicillin, 100 μg/mL
  Growth temperature: 37°C
  Growth strain: DH5alpha
  Copy number: Unknown
Gene/Insert
  Gene/Insert name: Frizzled 3
  Species: M. musculus (mouse)
  Entrez Gene: Fzd3 (a.k.a. D930050A07Rik, Fz3)
  Cloning method: Unknown
  Sequencing primers: 5′ SP6; 3′ SV40pA-R
Terms and licenses: Academic/Nonprofit Terms; Industry Terms: Not Available to Industry
How to cite: pRK5-mFzd3 was a gift from Chris Garcia & Jeremy Nathans (Addgene plasmid # 42255 ; http://n2t.net/addgene:42255 ; RRID:Addgene_42255)
