[The description below was written by a language model from this plasmid's Addgene catalogue record.]
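Description:
pRK5-mFzd3 is a mammalian expression plasmid built on the pRK5 backbone and carrying the mouse Frizzled 3 gene (Fzd3, also known as Fz3). It is propagated in E. coli under ampicillin selection; the copy number is listed as unknown, and the record does not name the origin of replication. No feature table is provided, so the regulatory architecture is not documented explicitly. The record does not state the promoter, although pRK5-family vectors generally drive inserts from a CMV immediate-early promoter. The listed sequencing primers, SP6 on the 5′ side and an SV40 polyadenylation signal reverse primer on the 3′ side, indicate that the insert lies between an SP6 promoter site and an SV40 polyA signal, which would provide transcript termination and polyadenylation in mammalian cells. No epitope tags, fusion partners, reporters or mammalian selection markers are recorded, and the cloning method is unknown, so it is not stated whether the insert is the full-length untagged coding sequence.

Frizzled 3 is a member of the Frizzled family of seven-transmembrane receptors for Wnt ligands, with roles in planar cell polarity and tissue morphogenesis. The plasmid is associated with a study of redundant Frizzled receptor function in convergent extension and in closure of the ventricular septum and palate in mice, as part of a network of interacting genes. It is suited to transient expression of mouse Fzd3 in cultured mammalian cells, for example to examine receptor expression, localisation, ligand interaction or signalling, though the record does not state the specific experimental use of this construct.
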