>Addgene plasmid #42255 | pRK5-mFzd3 | addgene partial sequence | sequence record 61352 | SV40pA-R  5'-GAAATTTGTGATGCTATTGC-3'
TGGCGGCCAAGCTTCTGCAGGTCGACTCTAGATATAAAATAAGCATGTTTATAAAAATGCTCACCAGACA
ATCATCTCTTCACAGCCTAGAAAGAATTACTTTTGTGATGACATGATCCTTAGGGTTTGGGATGTGTTCA
CACCCCAGGGTTGATGTGATACAAAGAGCAAAGATCTACTTTCCCAGTGGGCACACTCTGCCCAAGAAAG
CAGAGCGACAGTGAGTTACAGCAGCCAGCCATGCGAAGGCAAAAACTAAAACCTGCTTTTCAACAGCACA
CATTTCACCTTAGACAAGACTAAGCACTGGTTCCATCCTCCTCAATAACACGGTTCATGCTGGTGCCATG
TGTAATGTGAGTCATGGGGTTGTTACTGAGGTCTCGGATGCTGCTGTGTCGGGACTGCTCGTTGAGCCGA
TGAGAACTACTGTGCCTGGAATGATCCGTCAGCCGTGACATGCTGCCGTGAGGTAGTCTCTCCTCCATTC
CTCGGTAACTGCAGGGAGTGTACCTGCCATCCCGTGACCTGTGGAGGCTGCCATGGTAGCTGCTCACTTT
GCTGTGGACACTCCCTGCTTTGCTTCTTTGGTCATCCACCATGGCCAGCTGAGTTGAAGAAGCATGTGTG
GATGTCCCTTGAGTGGAAGTTCCTCTTGATTTTCTTATAATTGGAGTATTTGGGTCCCTCAGGAGTGACT
GAGCAAAGTCAGGTTCCTGGAGCACCTGCCGGCTCTCATTCACTATCTCTTTTTT
